Addgene plasmid #159943: AAV-Synapsin-NLS-mScarlet-optoNES-WPRE
Purpose: optical regulation of nuclear export
Depositing lab: Michael Courtney. Depositing organization: Turku Bioscience Centre. Publication: Resonance energy transfer sensitises and monitors in situ switching of LOV2-based optogenetic actuators. Li LL, Klein FM, Li Greci L, Popinigis A, Freudenberg F, Courtney MJ. Nat Commun. 2020 Oct 9;11(1):5107. doi: 10.1038/s41467-020-18816-8. PubMed 33037199.
Backbone
  Vector backbone: AAV
  Backbone size w/o insert (bp): 4543
  Vector type: Mammalian Expression, AAV
Growth in bacteria
  Bacterial resistance: Ampicillin, 100 μg/mL
  Growth temperature: 37°C
  Growth strain: NEB Stable
  Copy number: High Copy
Gene/Insert
  Gene/Insert name: NLS-mScarlet-optoNES
  Species: Synthetic
  Insert size (bp): 1250
  Mutation: synthetic
  Promoter: hSyn1
  Cloning method: Restriction Enzyme; 5′ cloning site multiple; modular (not destroyed); 3′ cloning site multiple; modular (unknown if destroyed)
  Sequencing primers: 5′ 3'Syn-fwd; 3′ WPRE-
Terms and licenses: Academic/Nonprofit Terms; Industry Terms: Not Available to Industry
Depositor comments: Constructs are multipart, modular and generated iteratively.
How to cite: AAV-Synapsin-NLS-mScarlet-optoNES-WPRE was a gift from Michael Courtney (Addgene plasmid # 159943 ; http://n2t.net/addgene:159943 ; RRID:Addgene_159943)
