[The description below was written by a language model from this plasmid's Addgene catalogue record and pLannotate feature annotations shown in this document.]
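Description:
AAV-Synapsin-NLS-mScarlet-optoNES-WPRE is an adeno-associated virus transfer plasmid for neuron-specific expression of a light-controlled nuclear export reporter in mammalian cells. It is maintained in bacteria as a high-copy plasmid through a ColE1/pUC-type origin and selected with ampicillin via the β-lactamase gene; an f1 phage origin is also present. The expression cassette is flanked by AAV2 inverted terminal repeats, which allow it to be packaged into recombinant AAV particles when helper functions are supplied. The 3′ ITR is annotated in full, whereas the 5′ ITR was detected only as short fragments in the sequencing-derived feature table, a common outcome for these repeat-rich, recombination-prone elements.

The human synapsin I promoter drives a synthetic fusion of about 1.25 kb described as NLS-mScarlet-optoNES. A nuclear localisation signal, named in the record but not separately annotated, precedes the red fluorescent protein mScarlet, which is joined through a short linker derived from a cloning site to the optoNES module. The automated annotation labels this downstream region as miniSOG. That call most likely reflects sequence similarity among flavin-binding LOV2 domains, since the associated publication concerns LOV2-based optogenetic actuators. In such designs a nuclear export signal is caged by the LOV2 domain in the dark and exposed by blue light, so the protein would be expected to shift from the nucleus to the cytoplasm on illumination, with mScarlet reporting its position. A WPRE and the human growth hormone polyadenylation signal follow the coding sequence to improve transcript stability and expression. The stated purpose is optical regulation of nuclear export, and the depositor notes the construct is modular and was assembled iteratively.
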