Features (pLannotate 1.2.2; 17 found; start..end, strand, type, name):
     12..39      +  repeat_region  AAV2 ITR (fragment): inverted terminal repeat of adeno-associated virus serotype 2 inverted
     68..95      +  repeat_region  AAV2 ITR (fragment): inverted terminal repeat of adeno-associated virus serotype 2 inverted
    175..622     +  promoter       hSyn promoter: human synapsin I promoter; confers neuron-specific expression (Kügler et al., 2003)
    694..1389    +  CDS            mScarlet: mScarlet is a basic (constitutively fluorescent) red fluorescent protein published in 2016, derived from synthetic construct. It has moderate acid sensitivity.
   1390..1424    +  misc_feature   MCS (fragment): multiple cloning site
   1447..1764    +  CDS            miniSOG: miniSOG is a basic (constitutively fluorescent) cyan fluorescent protein published in 2011, derived from Arabidopsis thaliana. It requires the cofactor flavin for fluorescence.
   1901..2489    +  misc_feature   WPRE: woodchuck hepatitis virus posttranscriptional regulatory element
   2497..2515    +  misc_feature   MCS (fragment): multiple cloning site
   2519..2995    +  polyA_signal   hGH poly(A) signal: human growth hormone polyadenylation signal
   3035..3175    +  repeat_region  AAV2 ITR: inverted terminal repeat of adeno-associated virus serotype 2 inverted
   3180..3231    -  misc_feature   bom (fragment): basis of mobility region from pBR322
   3250..3705    +  rep_origin     f1 ori (sequence partly withheld): f1 bacteriophage origin of replication; arrow indicates direction of (+) strand synthesis
   3706..3755    -  misc_feature   bom (fragment): basis of mobility region from pBR322
   3857..3892    -  CDS            rop (fragment): Rop protein, which maintains plasmids at low copy number; rop
   3987..4091    +  promoter       AmpR promoter: bla
   4092..4952    +  CDS            AmpR: β-lactamase; bla; confers resistance to ampicillin, carbenicillin, and related antibiotics
   5123..5711    +  rep_origin     ori: high-copy-number ColE1/pMB1/pBR322/pUC origin of replication
>Addgene plasmid #159943 | AAV-Synapsin-NLS-mScarlet-optoNES-WPRE | addgene full sequence | sequence record 315045 | Addgene NGS Result
CCTGCAGGCAGCTGCGCGCTCGCTCGCTCACTGAGGCCGCCCGGGCGTCGGGCGACCTTTGGTCGCCCGG
CCTCAGTGAGCGAGCGAGCGCGCAGAGAGGGAGTGGCCAACTCCATCACTAGGGGTTCCTGCGGCCGCAC
GCGTGTGTCTAGACTGCAGAGGGCCCTGCGTATGAGTGCAAGTGGGTTTTAGGACCAGGATGAGGCGGGG
TGGGGGTGCCTACCTGACGACCGACCCCGACCCACTGGACAAGCACCCAACCCCCATTCCCCAAATTGCG
CATCCCCTATCAGAGAGGGGGAGGGGAAACAGGATGCGGCGAGGCGCGTGCGCACTGCCAGCTTCAGCAC
CGCGGACAGTGCCTTCGCCCCCGCCTGGCGGCGCGCGCCACCGCCGCCTCAGCACTGAAGGCGCGCTGAC
GTCACTCGCCGGTCCCCCGCAAACTCCCCTTCCCGGCCACCTTGGTCGCGTCCGCGCCGCCGCCGGCCCA
GCCGGACCGCACCACGCGAGGCGCGAGATAGGGGGGCACGGGCGCGACCATCTGCGCTGCGGCGCCGGCG
ACTCAGCGCTGCCTCAGTCTGCGGTGGGCAGCGGAGGAGTCGTGTCGTGCCTGAGAGCGCAGTCGAGAAG
GTACAGCTAGCCGCCACCATGGCCGCAGCAAAGCGCGTGAAGCTGGACCTACCGGTCGCCACCATGGTGA
GCAAGGGCGAGGCAGTGATCAAGGAGTTCATGCGGTTCAAGGTGCACATGGAGGGCTCCATGAACGGCCA
CGAGTTCGAGATCGAGGGCGAGGGCGAGGGCCGCCCCTACGAGGGCACCCAGACCGCCAAGCTGAAGGTG
ACCAAGGGTGGCCCCCTGCCCTTCTCCTGGGACATCCTGTCCCCTCAGTTCATGTACGGCTCCAGGGCCT
TCACCAAGCACCCCGCCGACATCCCCGACTACTATAAGCAGTCCTTCCCCGAGGGCTTCAAGTGGGAGCG
CGTGATGAACTTCGAGGACGGCGGCGCCGTGACCGTGACCCAGGACACCTCCCTGGAGGACGGCACCCTG
ATCTACAAGGTGAAGCTCCGCGGCACCAACTTCCCTCCTGACGGCCCCGTAATGCAGAAGAAGACAATGG
GCTGGGAAGCGTCCACCGAGCGGTTGTACCCCGAGGACGGCGTGCTGAAGGGCGACATTAAGATGGCCCT
GCGCCTGAAGGACGGCGGCCGCTACCTGGCGGACTTCAAGACCACCTACAAGGCCAAGAAGCCCGTGCAG
ATGCCCGGCGCCTACAACGTCGACCGCAAGTTGGACATCACCTCCCACAACGAGGACTACACCGTGGTGG
AACAGTACGAACGCTCCGAGGGCCGCCACTCCACCGGCGGCATGGACGAGCTGTACAAGTCCGGACTCAG
ATCTCGAGCTCAAGCTTCGAATTCACTGGCAACAACACTGGAGAGAATCGAGAAAAACTTCGTCATCACC
GACCCTAGACTGCCCGATAATCCTATCATCTTCGCCTCCGACTCATTTCTCCAGCTCACTGAGTACTCTC
GGGAGGAAATTCTGGGCCGGAATTGCCGGTTCCTCCAGGGACCTGAAACCGATAGAGCCACTGTCCGAAA
AATCCGGGATGCCATCGACAATCAGACTGAGGTGACCGTCCAGCTCATCAATTACACCAAATCTGGCAAA
AAATTCTGGAACCTGTTCCACCTCCAGCCTATGAGAGATCAGAAGGGCGACGTCCAGTACTTTATTGGCG
TCCAGCTGGATGGAACTGAACATGTGAGGGACGCTGCAGAACGAGAGGGCGTGATGCTCATCAAAAAAAC
CGCCGAAAACATCGATGAGCTGCTGAAGGAGCTGGCCGACCTGAACCTGGACTAGGGATCCGCGGCCGCT
AGATAACTGAAATCAACCTCTGGATTACAAAATTTGTGAAAGATTGACTGGTATTCTTAACTATGTTGCT
CCTTTTACGCTATGTGGATACGCTGCTTTAATGCCTTTGTATCATGCTATTGCTTCCCGTATGGCCTTCA
TTTTCTCCTCCTTGTATAAATCCTGGTTGCTGTCTCTTTATGAGGAGTTGTGGCCCGTTGTCAGGCAACG
TGGCGTGGTGTGCACTGTGTTTGCTGACGCAACCCCCACTGGTTGGGGCATTGCCACCACCTGTCAGCTC
CTTTCCGGGACTTTCGCTTTCCCCCTCCCTATTGCCACGGCGGAACTCATCGCCGCCTGCCTTGCCCGCT
GCTGGACAGGGGCTCGGCTGTTGGGCACTGACAATTCCGTGGTGTTGTCGGGGAAATCATCGTCCTTTCC
TTGGCTGCTCGCCTATGTTGCCACCTGGATTCTGCGCGGGACGTCCTTCTGCTACGTCCCTTCGGCCCTC
AATCCAGCGGACCTTCCTTCCCGCGGCCTGCTGCCGGCTCTGCGGCCTCTTCCGCGTCTTCGCCTTCGCC
CTCAGACGAGTCGGATCTCCCTTTGGGCCGCCTCCCCGCATCGATTGTACCGCGGGCCCGGGATCTACGG
GTGGCATCCCTGTGACCCCTCCCCAGTGCCTCTCCTGGCCCTGGAAGTTGCCACTCCAGTGCCCACCAGC
CTTGTCCTAATAAAATTAAGTTGCATCATTTTGTCTGACTAGGTGTCCTTCTATAATATTATGGGGTGGA
GGGGGGTGGTATGGAGCAAGGGGCAAGTTGGGAAGACAACCTGTAGGGCCTGCGGGGTCTATTGGGAACC
AAGCTGGAGTGCAGTGGCACAATCTTGGCTCACTGCAATCTCCGCCTCCTGGGTTCAAGCGATTCTCCTG
CCTCAGCCTCCCGAGTTGTTGGGATTCCAGGCATGCATGACCAGGCTCAGCTAATTTTTGTTTTTTTGGT
AGAGACGGGGTTTCACCATATTGGCCAGGCTGGTCTCCAACTCCTAATCTCAGGTGATCTACCCACCTTG
GCCTCCCAAATTGCTGGGATTACAGGCGTGAACCACTGCTCCCTTCCCTGTCCTTCTGATTTTGTAGGTA
ACCACGTGCGGACCGAGCGGCCGCAGGAACCCCTAGTGATGGAGTTGGCCACTCCCTCTCTGCGCGCTCG
CTCGCTCACTGAGGCCGGGCGACCAAAGGTCGCCCGACGCCCGGGCTTTGCCCGGGCGGCCTCAGTGAGC
GAGCGAGCGCGCAGCTGCCTGCAGGGGCGCCTGATGCGGTATTTTCTCCTTACGCATCTGTGCGGTATTT
CACACCGCATA
[95 nt withheld, positions 3232-3326]
T
[46 nt withheld, positions 3328-3373]
C
[141 nt withheld, positions 3375-3515]
CCTTTGACGTTGGAGTCCACGTTCTTT
[37 nt withheld, positions 3543-3579]
ACTCTATCTCGGGCTATTCTTTTGATTTATAAGGGATTTTGCCGATTTCGGTCTATTGGTTAAAAAATGA
GCTGATTTAACAAAAATTTAACGCGAATTTTAACAAAATATTAACGTTTACAATTTTATGGTGCACTCTC
AGTACAATCTGCTCTGATGCCGCATAGTTAAGCCAGCCCCGACACCCGCCAACACCCGCTGACGCGCCCT
GACGGGCTTGTCTGCTCCCGGCATCCGCTTACAGACAAGCTGTGACCGTCTCCGGGAGCTGCATGTGTCA
GAGGTTTTCACCGTCATCACCGAAACGCGCGAGACGAAAGGGCCTCGTGATACGCCTATTTTTATAGGTT
AATGTCATGATAATAATGGTTTCTTAGACGTCAGGTGGCACTTTTCGGGGAAATGTGCGCGGAACCCCTA
TTTGTTTATTTTTCTAAATACATTCAAATATGTATCCGCTCATGAGACAATAACCCTGATAAATGCTTCA
ATAATATTGAAAAAGGAAGAGTATGAGTATTCAACATTTCCGTGTCGCCCTTATTCCCTTTTTTGCGGCA
TTTTGCCTTCCTGTTTTTGCTCACCCAGAAACGCTGGTGAAAGTAAAAGATGCTGAAGATCAGTTGGGTG
CACGAGTGGGTTACATCGAACTGGATCTCAACAGCGGTAAGATCCTTGAGAGTTTTCGCCCCGAAGAACG
TTTTCCAATGATGAGCACTTTTAAAGTTCTGCTATGTGGCGCGGTATTATCCCGTATTGACGCCGGGCAA
GAGCAACTCGGTCGCCGCATACACTATTCTCAGAATGACTTGGTTGAGTACTCACCAGTCACAGAAAAGC
ATCTTACGGATGGCATGACAGTAAGAGAATTATGCAGTGCTGCCATAACCATGAGTGATAACACTGCGGC
CAACTTACTTCTGACAACGATCGGAGGACCGAAGGAGCTAACCGCTTTTTTGCACAACATGGGGGATCAT
GTAACTCGCCTTGATCGTTGGGAACCGGAGCTGAATGAAGCCATACCAAACGACGAGCGTGACACCACGA
TGCCTGTAGCAATGGCAACAACGTTGCGCAAACTATTAACTGGCGAACTACTTACTCTAGCTTCCCGGCA
ACAATTAATAGACTGGATGGAGGCGGATAAAGTTGCAGGACCACTTCTGCGCTCGGCCCTTCCGGCTGGC
TGGTTTATTGCTGATAAATCTGGAGCCGGTGAGCGTGGGTCTCGCGGTATCATTGCAGCACTGGGGCCAG
ATGGTAAGCCCTCCCGTATCGTAGTTATCTACACGACGGGGAGTCAGGCAACTATGGATGAACGAAATAG
ACAGATCGCTGAGATAGGTGCCTCACTGATTAAGCATTGGTAACTGTCAGACCAAGTTTACTCATATATA
CTTTAGATTGATTTAAAACTTCATTTTTAATTTAAAAGGATCTAGGTGAAGATCCTTTTTGATAATCTCA
TGACCAAAATCCCTTAACGTGAGTTTTCGTTCCACTGAGCGTCAGACCCCGTAGAAAAGATCAAAGGATC
TTCTTGAGATCCTTTTTTTCTGCGCGTAATCTGCTGCTTGCAAACAAAAAAACCACCGCTACCAGCGGTG
GTTTGTTTGCCGGATCAAGAGCTACCAACTCTTTTTCCGAAGGTAACTGGCTTCAGCAGAGCGCAGATAC
CAAATACTGTTCTTCTAGTGTAGCCGTAGTTAGGCCACCACTTCAAGAACTCTGTAGCACCGCCTACATA
CCTCGCTCTGCTAATCCTGTTACCAGTGGCTGCTGCCAGTGGCGATAAGTCGTGTCTTACCGGGTTGGAC
TCAAGACGATAGTTACCGGATAAGGCGCAGCGGTCGGGCTGAACGGGGGGTTCGTGCACACAGCCCAGCT
TGGAGCGAACGACCTACACCGAACTGAGATACCTACAGCGTGAGCTATGAGAAAGCGCCACGCTTCCCGA
AGGGAGAAAGGCGGACAGGTATCCGGTAAGCGGCAGGGTCGGAACAGGAGAGCGCACGAGGGAGCTTCCA
GGGGGAAACGCCTGGTATCTTTATAGTCCTGTCGGGTTTCGCCACCTCTGACTTGAGCGTCGATTTTTGT
GATGCTCGTCAGGGGGGCGGAGCCTATGGAAAAACGCCAGCAACGCGGCCTTTTTACGGTTCCTGGCCTT
TTGCTGGCCTTTTGCTCACATGT
